>Addgene plasmid #126501 | pAPcrRNA_Lmo | addgene full sequence | sequence record 254193 | Addgene NGS Result
CTAAATTGTAAGCGTTAATATTTTGTTAAAATTCGCGTTAAATTTTTGTTAAATCAGCTCATTTTTTAAC
CAATAGGCCGAAATCGGCAAAATCCCTTATAAATCAAAAGAATAGACCGAGATAGGGT
[37 nt withheld, positions 129-165]
AAAGAACGTGGACTCCAACGTCAAAGG
[49 nt withheld, positions 193-241]
T
[91 nt withheld, positions 243-333]
G
[124 nt withheld, positions 335-458]
CCCATTCGCCATTCAGGCTGCGCAACTGTTGGGAAGGGCGATCGGTGCGGGCCTCTTCGCTATTACGCCA
GCTGGCGAAAGGGGGATGTGCTGCAAGGCGATTAAGTTGGGTAACGCCAGGGTTTTCCCAGTCACGACGT
TGTAAAACGACGGCCAGTGAGCGCGCGTAATACGACTCACTATAGGGCGAATTGGGTACCGAGGGCCTAT
TTCCCATGATTCCTTCATATTTGCATATACGATACAAGGCTGTTAGAGAGATAATTGGAATTAATTTGAC
TGTAAACACAAAGATATTAGTACAAAATACGTGACGTAGAAAGTAATAATTTCTTGGGTAGTTTGCAGTT
TTAAAATTATGTTTTAAAATGGACTATCATATGCTTACCGTAACTTGAAAGTATTTCGATTTCTTGGCTT
TATATATCTTGTGGAAAGGACGAAACACCGCGGACCGGTTTTAACTACTTATTATGAAATGTAAATTTTT
TTTCCGAGCTCCAGCTTTTGTTCCCTTTAGTGAGGGTTAATTGCGCGCTTGGCGTAATCATGGTCATAGC
TGTTTCCTGTGTGAAATTGTTATCCGCTCACAATTCCACACAACATACGAGCCGGAAGCATAAAGTGTAA
AGCCTGGGGTGCCTAATGAGTGAGCTAACTCACATTAATTGCGTTGCGCTCACTGCCCGCTTTCCAGTCG
GGAAACCTGTCGTGCCAGCTGCATTAATGAATCGGCCAACGCGCGGGGAGAGGCGGTTTGCGTATTGGGC
GCTCTTCCGCTTCCTCGCTCACTGACTCGCTGCGCTCGGTCGTTCGGCTGCGGCGAGCGGTATCAGCTCA
CTCAAAGGCGGTAATACGGTTATCCACAGAATCAGGGGATAACGCAGGAAAGAACATGTGAGCAAAAGGC
CAGCAAAAGGCCAGGAACCGTAAAAAGGCCGCGTTGCTGGCGTTTTTCCATAGGCTCCGCCCCCCTGACG
AGCATCACAAAAATCGACGCTCAAGTCAGAGGTGGCGAAACCCGACAGGACTATAAAGATACCAGGCGTT
TCCCCCTGGAAGCTCCCTCGTGCGCTCTCCTGTTCCGACCCTGCCGCTTACCGGATACCTGTCCGCCTTT
CTCCCTTCGGGAAGCGTGGCGCTTTCTCATAGCTCACGCTGTAGGTATCTCAGTTCGGTGTAGGTCGTTC
GCTCCAAGCTGGGCTGTGTGCACGAACCCCCCGTTCAGCCCGACCGCTGCGCCTTATCCGGTAACTATCG
TCTTGAGTCCAACCCGGTAAGACACGACTTATCGCCACTGGCAGCAGCCACTGGTAACAGGATTAGCAGA
GCGAGGTATGTAGGCGGTGCTACAGAGTTCTTGAAGTGGTGGCCTAACTACGGCTACACTAGAAGAACAG
TATTTGGTATCTGCGCTCTGCTGAAGCCAGTTACCTTCGGAAAAAGAGTTGGTAGCTCTTGATCCGGCAA
ACAAACCACCGCTGGTAGCGGTGGTTTTTTTGTTTGCAAGCAGCAGATTACGCGCAGAAAAAAAGGATCT
CAAGAAGATCCTTTGATCTTTTCTACGGGGTCTGACGCTCAGTGGAACGAAAACTCACGTTAAGGGATTT
TGGTCATGAGATTATCAAAAAGGATCTTCACCTAGATCCTTTTAAATTAAAAATGAAGTTTTAAATCAAT
CTAAAGTATATATGAGTAAACTTGGTCTGACAGTTACCAATGCTTAATCAGTGAGGCACCTATCTCAGCG
ATCTGTCTATTTCGTTCATCCATAGTTGCCTGACTCCCCGTCGTGTAGATAACTACGATACGGGAGGGCT
TACCATCTGGCCCCAGTGCTGCAATGATACCGCGAGACCCACGCTCACCGGCTCCAGATTTATCAGCAAT
AAACCAGCCAGCCGGAAGGGCCGAGCGCAGAAGTGGTCCTGCAACTTTATCCGCCTCCATCCAGTCTATT
AATTGTTGCCGGGAAGCTAGAGTAAGTAGTTCGCCAGTTAATAGTTTGCGCAACGTTGTTGCCATTGCTA
CAGGCATCGTGGTGTCACGCTCGTCGTTTGGTATGGCTTCATTCAGCTCCGGTTCCCAACGATCAAGGCG
AGTTACATGATCCCCCATGTTGTGCAAAAAAGCGGTTAGCTCCTTCGGTCCTCCGATCGTTGTCAGAAGT
AAGTTGGCCGCAGTGTTATCACTCATGGTTATGGCAGCACTGCATAATTCTCTTACTGTCATGCCATCCG
TAAGATGCTTTTCTGTGACTGGTGAGTACTCAACCAAGTCATTCTGAGAATAGTGTATGCGGCGACCGAG
TTGCTCTTGCCCGGCGTCAATACGGGATAATACCGCGCCACATAGCAGAACTTTAAAAGTGCTCATCATT
GGAAAACGTTCTTCGGGGCGAAAACTCTCAAGGATCTTACCGCTGTTGAGATCCAGTTCGATGTAACCCA
CTCGTGCACCCAACTGATCTTCAGCATCTTTTACTTTCACCAGCGTTTCTGGGTGAGCAAAAACAGGAAG
GCAAAATGCCGCAAAAAAGGGAATAAGGGCGACACGGAAATGTTGAATACTCATACTCTTCCTTTTTCAA
TATTATTGAAGCATTTATCAGGGTTATTGTCTCATGAGCGGATACATATTTGAATGTATTTAGAAAAATA
AACAAATAGGGGTTCCGCGCACATTTCCCCGAAAAGTGCCAC
Features (pLannotate 1.2.2; 12 found; start..end, strand, type, name):
     30..458     -  rep_origin     f1 ori (sequence partly withheld): f1 bacteriophage origin of replication; arrow indicates direction of (+) strand synthesis
    463..618     -  CDS            lacZα (fragment): LacZα fragment of β-galactosidase; lacZ fragment
    626..644     +  promoter       T7 promoter: promoter for bacteriophage T7 RNA polymerase
    659..899     +  promoter       U6 promoter: RNA polymerase III promoter for human U6 snRNA
    972..990     -  promoter       T3 promoter: promoter for bacteriophage T3 RNA polymerase
   1035..1051    -  protein_bind   lac operator: The lac repressor binds to the lac operator to inhibit transcription in E. coli. This inhibition can be relieved by adding lactose or isopropyl-β-D-thiogalactopyranoside (IPTG). lac repressor encoded by lacI
   1059..1089    -  promoter       lac promoter: promoter for the E. coli lac operon
   1104..1125    -  protein_bind   CAP binding site: CAP binding activates transcription in the presence of cAMP. E. coli catabolite activator protein
   1138..1230    -  CDS            lacI (fragment): lac repressor; lacI; The lac repressor binds to the lac operator to inhibit transcription in E. coli. This inhibition can be relieved by adding lactose or isopropyl-β-D-thiogalactopyranoside (IPTG).
   1413..2001    -  rep_origin     ori: high-copy-number ColE1/pMB1/pBR322/pUC origin of replication
   2172..3032    -  CDS            AmpR: β-lactamase; bla; confers resistance to ampicillin, carbenicillin, and related antibiotics
   3033..3137    -  promoter       AmpR promoter: bla
