[The description below was written by a language model from this plasmid's Addgene catalogue record and pLannotate feature annotations shown in this document.]
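Description:
pAPcrRNA_Lmo is a small (about 3.2 kb) empty cloning vector for expressing CRISPR RNAs of the Listeria monocytogenes Type I-B CRISPR-Cas system in mammalian cells. The catalogue lists the backbone as pcDNA. However, the annotated features (an f1 origin, a disrupted lacZα fragment with lac promoter, operator and CAP site, and flanking T7 and T3 promoters) look more like a phagemid-type cloning backbone, and no mammalian selection marker or Pol II expression cassette is annotated. In bacteria the plasmid replicates from a high-copy ColE1/pUC-type origin and is selected with ampicillin through the β-lactamase gene and its native promoter. The f1 origin would permit single-stranded DNA production with helper phage.

The functional payload is a human U6 promoter, an RNA polymerase III promoter suited to producing short, uncapped, non-polyadenylated RNAs with defined ends. It lies between the T7 and T3 promoters, within the interrupted lacZα region. A short unannotated stretch between the U6 promoter and the T3 site presumably holds the crRNA cloning region, but the feature table does not annotate any repeat or scaffold elements there, so its exact layout cannot be stated from the record. User-designed spacer sequences are introduced by Gibson assembly. The plasmid encodes no Cas proteins, so the Type I-B effector components must be supplied from separate constructs. According to the associated publication title, the system was developed for targeted transcriptional modulation with type I CRISPR-Cas systems in human cells, with this vector providing the guide RNA that directs the complex to chosen genomic targets.
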