Addgene plasmid #126501: pAPcrRNA_Lmo
Purpose: (Empty Backbone) L.monocytogenes CRISPR Type I-B crRNA cloning vector for mammalian expression driven by U6 promoter
Depositing lab: Charles Gersbach. Depositing organization: Duke University. Publication: Targeted transcriptional modulation with type I CRISPR-Cas systems in human cells. Pickar-Oliver A, Black JB, Lewis MM, Mutchnick KJ, Klann TS, Gilcrest KA, Sitton MJ, Nelson CE, Barrera A, Bartelt LC, Reddy TE, Beisel CL, Barrangou R, Gersbach CA. Nat Biotechnol. 2019 Sep 23. pii: 10.1038/s41587-019-0235-7. doi: 10.1038/s41587-019-0235-7. PubMed 31548729.
Backbone
  Vector backbone: pcDNA
  Backbone size (bp): 3160
  Vector type: Mammalian Expression, CRISPR
  Promoter: U6
Growth in bacteria
  Bacterial resistance: Ampicillin, 100 μg/mL
  Growth temperature: 37°C
  Growth strain: Stbl3
  Copy number: High Copy
Gene/Insert
  Cloning method: Gibson Cloning
  Sequencing primers: 5′ TAATACGACTCACTATAGG
Terms and licenses: Academic/Nonprofit Terms; Industry Terms: Not Available to Industry
How to cite: pAPcrRNA_Lmo was a gift from Charles Gersbach (Addgene plasmid # 126501 ; http://n2t.net/addgene:126501 ; RRID:Addgene_126501)
