>Addgene plasmid #126501 | pAPcrRNA_Lmo | depositor partial sequence | sequence record 241862 | Lmo crRNA cloning sequence
CCGCGGACCGGTTTTAACTACTTATTATGAAATGTAAATTTTTTTT
